Addgene plasmid #200416: pOPARA1
Purpose: (Empty Backbone) Golden Gate assembly of expression constructs containing pBAD promoter (carbenicillin resistance)
Depositing lab: Kamil Witek. Depositing organization: Sainsbury Laboratory, Norwich. Publication: pOPARA: Vectors for Golden Gate assembly of expression constructs containing the araBAD promoter. Lesley Milnes, Mark Youles, Josephine H. R. Maidment. bioRxiv 10.1101/2023.05.31.543011.
Backbone
  Vector backbone: pBAD24
  Modifications to backbone: Addition of BsaI restriction sites flanking an RFP negative selection cassette (for Golden Gate cloning); Addition of Esp3I restriction sites flanking carbenicillin resistance cassette; Domestication of BsaI and Esp3I sites.
  Vector type: Bacterial Expression
  Promoter: pBAD
Growth in bacteria
  Bacterial resistance: Ampicillin, 100 μg/mL
  Growth temperature: 37°C
  Growth strain: DH5alpha
  Copy number: High Copy
Terms and licenses: Academic/Nonprofit Terms; Industry Terms: Not Available to Industry
How to cite: pOPARA1 was a gift from Kamil Witek (Addgene plasmid # 200416 ; http://n2t.net/addgene:200416 ; RRID:Addgene_200416)
