[The description below was written by a language model from this plasmid's Addgene catalogue record and pLannotate feature annotations shown in this document.]
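Description:
pOPARA1 is an empty bacterial expression backbone derived from pBAD24 and adapted for Golden Gate assembly of constructs driven by the arabinose-inducible araBAD (pBAD) promoter. The sequenced plasmid is about 5.6 kb. It replicates in E. coli from a high-copy ColE1/pMB1-type origin and also carries an f1 phage origin. Selection is through the β-lactamase gene (AmpR) with its own promoter, giving ampicillin/carbenicillin resistance. Short remnants of the pBR322 lineage (fragments of bom, rop, and the tetracycline resistance gene and its promoter) are annotated but are not complete functional elements.

The regulatory module consists of araC, transcribed divergently from the araBAD promoter, so that transcription of an inserted coding sequence is controlled by L-arabinose through the AraC regulator. Downstream of the promoter sits a negative selection cassette: mRFP1 expressed from a lac promoter with its CAP binding site and lac operator, followed by rrnB T1 and T7Te terminators. According to the record this cassette is flanked by BsaI sites, so a successful Golden Gate reaction replaces it with the assembled parts, and colonies retaining the parental vector can be recognised by red fluorescence. After the cloning site, the 5S rRNA region and the rrnB T1 and T2 terminators from the parental vector end transcription of the insert. The record also notes Esp3I sites flanking the carbenicillin resistance cassette, presumably to allow exchange of the marker, and removal of internal BsaI and Esp3I sites from the backbone to make it compatible with Type IIS cloning. No tags or insert are present.
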