Features (pLannotate 1.2.2; 21 found; start..end, strand, type, name):
      1..19      +  promoter       tet promoter (fragment): E. coli promoter for tetracycline efflux protein gene
    109..987     -  CDS            araC: L-arabinose regulatory protein; araC
   1014..1298    +  promoter       araBAD promoter: araBAD; promoter of the L-arabinose operon of E. coli; the araC regulatory gene is transcribed in the opposite direction (Guzman et al., 1995)
   1348..1435    +  CDS            lacI (fragment): lac repressor; lacI; The lac repressor binds to the lac operator to inhibit transcription in E. coli. This inhibition can be relieved by adding lactose or isopropyl-β-D-thiogalactopyranoside (IPTG).
   1448..1469    +  protein_bind   CAP binding site: CAP binding activates transcription in the presence of cAMP. E. coli catabolite activator protein
   1484..1514    +  promoter       lac promoter: promoter for the E. coli lac operon
   1522..1538    +  protein_bind   lac operator: The lac repressor binds to the lac operator to inhibit transcription in E. coli. This inhibition can be relieved by adding lactose or isopropyl-β-D-thiogalactopyranoside (IPTG). lac repressor encoded by lacI
   1574..2248    +  CDS            mRFP1: mRFP1 is a basic (constitutively fluorescent) red fluorescent protein published in 2002, derived from Discosoma sp.. It is reported to be a somewhat slowly-maturing monomer with low acid sensitivity.
   2296..2367    +  terminator     rrnB T1 terminator: transcription terminator T1 from the E. coli rrnB gene
   2383..2410    +  terminator     T7Te terminator: phage T7 early transcription terminator
   2428..2457    +  misc_feature   MCS (fragment): pUC18/19 multiple cloning site
   2541..2656    +  ncRNA          5S rRNA: Accession: RF00001 - 5S ribosomal RNA
   2660..2746    +  terminator     rrnB T1 terminator: Escherichia coli rrnB; transcription terminator T1 from the E. coli rrnB gene
   2838..2865    +  terminator     rrnB T2 terminator: transcription terminator T2 from the E. coli rrnB gene
   2919..2982    +  promoter       AmpR promoter: bla
   2983..3843    +  CDS            AmpR: β-lactamase; bla; confers resistance to ampicillin, carbenicillin, and related antibiotics
   3893..4347    +  rep_origin     f1 ori (sequence partly withheld): f1 bacteriophage origin of replication; arrow indicates direction of (+) strand synthesis
   4458..5046    +  rep_origin     ori: high-copy-number ColE1/pMB1/pBR322/pUC origin of replication
   5232..5283    -  misc_feature   bom (fragment): basis of mobility region from pBR322
   5399..5439    -  CDS            rop (fragment): Rop protein, which maintains plasmids at low copy number; rop
   5438..5625    -  CDS            TcR (fragment): tetracycline efflux protein; tet; confers resistance to tetracycline
>Addgene plasmid #200416 | pOPARA1 | addgene full sequence | sequence record 394143 | Addgene NGS Result
TTGACAGCTTATCATCGATGCATAATGTGCCTGTCAAATGGACGAAGCAGGGATTCTGCAAACCCTATGC
TACTCCGTCAAGCCGTCAATTGTCTGATTCGTTACCAATTATGACAACTTGACGGCTACATCATTCACTT
TTTCTTCACAACCGGCACGGAACTCGCTCGGGCTGGCCCCGGTGCATTTTTTAAATACCCGCGAGAAATA
GAGTTGATCGTCAAAACCAACATTGCGACCGACGGTGGCGATAGGCATCCGGGTGGTGCTCAAAAGCAGC
TTCGCCTGGCTGATACGTTGGTCCTCGCGCCAGCTTAAGACGCTAATCCCTAACTGCTGGCGGAAAAGAT
GTGACAGACGCGACGGCGACAAGCAAACATGCTGTGCGACGCTGGCGATATCAAAATTGCTGTCTGCCAG
GTGATCGCTGATGTACTGACAAGCCTCGCGTACCCGATTATCCATCGGTGGATGGAGCGACTCGTTAATC
GCTTCCATGCGCCGCAGTAACAATTGCTCAAGCAGATTTATCGCCAGCAGCTCCGAATAGCGCCCTTCCC
CTTGCCCGGCGTTAATGATTTGCCCAAACAGGTCGCTGAAATGCGGCTGGTGCGCTTCATCCGGGCGAAA
GAACCCCGTATTGGCAAATATTGACGGCCAGTTAAGCCATTCATGCCAGTAGGCGCGCGGACGAAAGTAA
ACCCACTGGTGATACCATTCGCGAGCCTCCGGATGACGACCGTAGTGATGAATCTCTCCTGGCGGGAACA
GCAAAATATCACCCGGTCGGCAAACAAATTCTCGTCCCTGATTTTTCACCACCCCCTGACCGCGAATGGT
GAGATTGAGAATATAACCTTTCATTCCCAGCGGTCGGTCGATAAAAAAATCGAGATAACCGTTGGCCTCA
ATCGGCGTTAAACCCGCCACCAGATGGGCATTAAACGAGTATCCCGGCAGCAGGGGATCATTTTGCGCTT
CAGCCATACTTTTCATACTCCCGCCATTCAGAGAAGAAACCAATTGTCCATATTGCATCAGACATTGCCG
TCACTGCGTCTTTTACTGGCTCTTCTCGCTAACCAAACCGGTAACCCCGCTTATTAAAAGCATTCTGTAA
CAAAGCGGGACCAAAGCCATGACAAAAACGCGTAACAAAAGTGTCTATAATCACGGCAGAAAAGTCCACA
TTGATTATTTGCACGGCGTCACACTTTGCTATGCCATAGCATTTTTATCCATAAGATTAGCGGATCCTAC
CTGACGCTTTTTATCGCAACTCTCTACTGTTTCTCCATACCCGTTTTTTTGGGCTAGCAGGAGGAATTCA
CAATGTGAGACCGATATCAATACGCAAACCGCCTCTCCCCGCGCGTTGGCCGATTCATTAATGCAGCTGG
CACGACAGGTTTCCCGACTGGAAAGCGGGCAGTGAGCGCAACGCAATTAATGTGAGTTAGCTCACTCATT
AGGCACCCCAGGCTTTACACTTTATGCTTCCGGCTCGTATGTTGTGTGGAATTGTGAGCGGATAACAATT
TCACACATACTAGAGAAAGAGGAGAAATACTAGATGGCTTCCTCCGAGGACGTTATCAAAGAGTTCATGC
GTTTCAAAGTTCGTATGGAAGGTTCCGTTAACGGTCACGAGTTCGAAATCGAAGGTGAAGGTGAAGGTCG
TCCGTACGAAGGTACCCAGACCGCTAAACTGAAAGTTACCAAAGGTGGTCCGCTGCCGTTCGCTTGGGAC
ATCCTGTCCCCGCAGTTCCAGTACGGTTCCAAAGCTTACGTTAAACACCCGGCTGACATCCCGGACTACC
TGAAACTGTCCTTCCCGGAAGGTTTCAAATGGGAACGTGTTATGAACTTCGAGGACGGTGGTGTTGTTAC
CGTTACCCAGGACTCCTCCCTGCAAGACGGTGAGTTCATCTACAAAGTTAAACTGCGTGGTACCAACTTC
CCGTCCGACGGTCCGGTTATGCAGAAAAAAACCATGGGTTGGGAAGCTTCCACCGAACGTATGTACCCGG
AGGACGGTGCTCTGAAAGGTGAAATCAAAATGCGTCTGAAACTGAAAGACGGTGGTCACTACGACGCTGA
AGTTAAAACCACCTACATGGCTAAAAAACCGGTTCAGCTGCCGGGTGCTTACAAAACCGACATCAAACTG
GACATCACCTCCCACAACGAGGACTACACCATCGTTGAACAGTACGAACGTGCTGAAGGTCGTCACTCCA
CCGGTGCTTAATAACGCTGATAGTGCTAGTGTAGATCGCTACTAGAGCCAGGCATCAAATAAAACGAAAG
GCTCAGTCGAAAGACTGGGCCTTTCGTTTTATCTGTTGTTTGTCGGTGAACGCTCTCTACTAGAGTCACA
CTGGCTCACCTTCGGGTGGGCCTTTCTGCGTTTATAGGTCTCAGCTTTCTAGAGTCGACCTGCAGGCATG
CAAGCTTGGCTGTTTTGGCGGATGAGAGAAGATTTTCAGCCTGATACAGATTAAATCAGAACGCAGAAGC
GGTCTGATAAAACAGAATTTGCCTGGCGGCAGTAGCGCGGTGGTCCCACCTGACCCCATGCCGAACTCAG
AAGTGAAACGCCGTAGCGCCGATGGTAGTGTGGGGTTTCCCCATGCGAGAGTAGGGAACTGCCAGGCATC
AAATAAAACGAAAGGCTCAGTCGAAAGACTGGGCCTTTCGTTTTATCTGTTGTTTGTCGGTGAACGCTCT
CCTGAGTAGGACAAATCCGCCGGGAGCGGATTTGAACGTTGCGAAGCAACGGCCCGGAGGGTGGCGGGCA
GGACGCCCGCCATAAACTGCCAGGCATCAAATTAAGCAGAAGGCCATCCTGACGGATGGCCTTTTTGCGT
TTCTACAAACTCTTTTGTTTATTTTTCTAAATACAAGAGACGTTCAAATATGTATCCGCTCATGAGACAA
TAACCCTGATAAATGCTTCAATAATATTGAAAAAGGAAGAGTATGAGTATTCAACATTTCCGTGTCGCCC
TTATTCCCTTTTTTGCGGCATTTTGCCTTCCTGTTTTTGCTCACCCAGAAACGCTGGTGAAAGTAAAAGA
TGCTGAAGATCAGTTGGGTGCACGAGTGGGTTACATCGAACTGGATCTCAACAGCGGTAAGATCCTTGAG
AGTTTTCGCCCCGAAGAACGTTTTCCAATGATGAGCACTTTTAAAGTTCTGCTATGTGGCGCGGTATTAT
CCCGTGTTGACGCCGGGCAAGAGCAACTCGGTCGCCGCATACACTATTCTCAGAATGACTTGGTTGAGTA
CTCACCAGTCACAGAAAAGCATCTTACGGATGGCATGACAGTAAGAGAATTATGCAGTGCTGCCATAACC
ATGAGTGATAACACTGCGGCCAACTTACTTCTGACAACGATCGGAGGACCGAAGGAGCTAACCGCTTTTT
TGCACAACATGGGGGATCATGTAACTCGCCTTGATCGTTGGGAACCGGAGCTGAATGAAGCCATACCAAA
CGACGAGCGTGACACCACGATGCCTGTAGCAATGGCAACAACGTTGCGCAAACTATTAACTGGCGAACTA
CTTACTCTAGCTTCCCGGCAACAATTAATAGACTGGATGGAGGCGGATAAAGTTGCAGGACCACTTCTGC
GCTCGGCCCTTCCGGCTGGCTGGTTTATTGCTGATAAATCTGGAGCCGGTGAGCGTGGATCTCGCGGTAT
CATTGCAGCACTGGGGCCAGATGGTAAGCCCTCCCGTATCGTAGTTATCTACACGACGGGGAGTCAGGCA
ACTATGGATGAACGAAATAGACAGATCGCTGAGATAGGTGCCTCACTGATTAAGCATTGGTAACTGTCAG
ACCAAGTTTACTCATATATACTTTAGATTGATTTACGTCTCG
[123 nt withheld, positions 3893-4015]
C
[141 nt withheld, positions 4017-4157]
CCTTTGACGTTGGAGTCCACGTTCTTTAATAGTGGACTCTTGTTCCAAACTTGAACAACACTCAACCCTA
TCTCGGGCTATTCTTTTGATTTATAAGGGATTTTGCCGATTTCGGCCTATTGGTTAAAAAATGAGCTGAT
TTAACAAAAATTTAACGCGAATTTTAACAAAATATTAACGTTTACAATTTAAAAGGATCTAGGTGAAGAT
CCTTTTTGATAATCTCATGACCAAAATCCCTTAACGTGAGTTTTCGTTCCACTGAGCGTCAGACCCCGTA
GAAAAGATCAAAGGATCTTCTTGAGATCCTTTTTTTCTGCGCGTAATCTGCTGCTTGCAAACAAAAAAAC
CACCGCTACCAGCGGTGGTTTGTTTGCCGGATCAAGAGCTACCAACTCTTTTTCCGAAGGTAACTGGCTT
CAGCAGAGCGCAGATACCAAATACTGTCCTTCTAGTGTAGCCGTAGTTAGGCCACCACTTCAAGAACTCT
GTAGCACCGCCTACATACCTCGCTCTGCTAATCCTGTTACCAGTGGCTGCTGCCAGTGGCGATAAGTCGT
GTCTTACCGGGTTGGACTCAAGACGATAGTTACCGGATAAGGCGCAGCGGTCGGGCTGAACGGGGGGTTC
GTGCACACAGCCCAGCTTGGAGCGAACGACCTACACCGAACTGAGATACCTACAGCGTGAGCTATGAGAA
AGCGCCACGCTTCCCGAAGGGAGAAAGGCGGACAGGTATCCGGTAAGCGGCAGGGTCGGAACAGGAGAGC
GCACGAGGGAGCTTCCAGGGGGAAACGCCTGGTATCTTTATAGTCCTGTCGGGTTTCGCCACCTCTGACT
TGAGCGTCGATTTTTGTGATGCTCGTCAGGGGGGCGGAGCCTATGGAAAAACGCCAGCAACGCGGCCTTT
TTACGGTTCCTGGCCTTTTGCTGGCCTTTTGCTCACATGTTCTTTCCTGCGTTATCCCCTGATTCTGTGG
ATAACCGTATTACCGCCTTTGAGTGAGCTGATACCGCTCGCCGCAGCCGAACGACCGAGCGCAGCGAGTC
AGTGAGCGAGGAAGCGGAAGAGCGCCTGATGCGGTATTTTCTCCTTACGCATCTGTGCGGTATTTCACAC
CGCATAGGGTCATGGCTGCGCCCCGACACCCGCCAACACCCGCTGACGCGCCCTGACGGGCTTGTCTGCT
CCCGGCATCCGCTTACAGACAAGCTGTGACCGACTCCGGGAGCTGCATGTGTCAGAGGTTTTCACCGTCA
TCACCGAAACGCGCGAGGCAGCAAGGAGATGGCGCCCAACAGTCCCCCGGCCACGGGGCCTGCCACCATA
CCCACGCCGAAACAAGCGCTCATGAGCCCGAAGTGGCGAGCCCGATCTTCCCCATCGGTGATGTCGGCGA
TATAGGCGCCAGCAACCGCACCTGTGGCGCCGGTGATGCCGGCCACGATGCGTCCGGCGTAGAGGATCTG
CTCATGT
